Addgene plasmid #15660: pRetrosuper Fbw7 shRNA-1
Depositing lab: Martin Eilers. Publication: The ubiquitin-specific protease USP28 is required for MYC stability. Popov N, Wanzel M, Madiredjo M, Zhang D, Beijersbergen R, Bernards R, Moll R, Elledge SJ, Eilers M. Nat Cell Biol. 2007 Jul . 9(7):765-74. 10.1038/ncb1601 PubMed 17558397.
Backbone
  Vector backbone: pRetrosuper
  Backbone size w/o insert (bp): 6400
  Vector type: Mammalian Expression, Retroviral, RNAi
  Selectable markers: Puromycin
Growth in bacteria
  Bacterial resistance: Ampicillin, 100 μg/mL
  Growth temperature: 37°C
  Growth strain: DH5alpha
  Copy number: High Copy
Gene/Insert
  Gene/Insert name: Fbw7 shRNA (alt name: Fbw7)
  Species: H. sapiens (human)
  Insert size (bp): 64
  Entrez Gene: FBXW7 (a.k.a. AGO, CDC4, DEDHIL, FBW6, FBW7, FBX30, FBXO30, FBXW6, SEL-10, SEL10, hAgo, hCdc4)
  Cloning method: Restriction Enzyme; 5′ cloning site BglII? (not destroyed); 3′ cloning site HindIII (not destroyed)
  Sequencing primers: 5′ H1
Terms and licenses: Academic/Nonprofit Terms; Industry Terms
Depositor comments: hairpin targets the sequence: ACAGGACAGTGTTTACAAA
How to cite: pRetrosuper Fbw7 shRNA-1 was a gift from Martin Eilers (Addgene plasmid # 15660 ; http://n2t.net/addgene:15660 ; RRID:Addgene_15660)
