[The description below was written by a language model from this plasmid's Addgene catalogue record and pLannotate feature annotations shown in this document.]
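Description:
pRetrosuper Fbw7 shRNA-1 is a retroviral RNAi vector built on the pRetrosuper backbone for stable knockdown of human FBXW7 (Fbw7/hCdc4), an F-box protein. The payload is a 64 bp hairpin-encoding insert, recorded as cloned between BglII (marked as uncertain in the record) and HindIII sites downstream of the human H1 RNA promoter, a Pol III promoter suited to producing short, defined transcripts that fold into an shRNA. The hairpin itself is not annotated in the feature table, but it would lie in the gap between the H1 promoter and the remnant of a pBluescript polylinker. The H1 cassette is oriented antisense to the viral transcript.

The viral portion consists of a murine embryonic stem cell virus 5' LTR and Ψ packaging signal, followed by a truncated MMLV gag segment lacking its start codon, which together allow the genomic RNA to be packaged when the plasmid is introduced into a retroviral packaging line that supplies gag, pol and env in trans. The 3' LTR carries a U3 deletion, so the integrated provirus is self-inactivating, leaving the internal promoters to drive expression. A mouse PGK promoter drives puromycin N-acetyltransferase, allowing selection of transduced mammalian cells. In bacteria the plasmid is maintained at high copy through a ColE1/pUC-type origin with ampicillin resistance. The remaining short fragments of lacI, lacZα, rop, bom, TcR and env are nonfunctional backbone remnants. The associated publication concerns control of MYC stability by USP28, which suggests the construct was used to deplete Fbw7 in that context.
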