Features (pLannotate 1.2.2; 21 found; start..end, strand, type, name):
      1..517     +  LTR            5' LTR: 5' long terminal repeat from murine embryonic stem cell virus
    581..922     +  misc_feature   MESV Ψ: packaging signal of murine embryonic stem cell virus
    989..1405    +  CDS            gag (truncated): truncated Moloney murine leukemia virus (MMLV) gag gene lacking the start codon
   1422..1448    -  misc_feature   MCS (fragment): pBluescript multiple cloning site
   1513..1727    -  promoter       H1 promoter: human H1 RNA promoter
   1738..2237    +  promoter       PGK promoter: mouse phosphoglycerate kinase 1 promoter
   2262..2861    +  CDS            PuroR: puromycin N-acetyltransferase; pac from Streptomyces alboniger; confers resistance to puromycin
   2960..2994    +  LTR            3' LTR (ΔU3) (fragment): self-inactivating 3' long terminal repeat (LTR) from Moloney murine leukemia virus
   2991..3285    +  LTR            3' LTR (ΔU3) (fragment): self-inactivating 3' long terminal repeat (LTR) from Moloney murine leukemia virus
   3447..3463    -  protein_bind   lac operator: The lac repressor binds to the lac operator to inhibit transcription in E. coli. This inhibition can be relieved by adding lactose or isopropyl-β-D-thiogalactopyranoside (IPTG). lac repressor encoded by lacI
   3471..3501    -  promoter       lac promoter: promoter for the E. coli lac operon
   3516..3537    -  protein_bind   CAP binding site: CAP binding activates transcription in the presence of cAMP. E. coli catabolite activator protein
   3550..3642    -  CDS            lacI (fragment): lac repressor; lacI; The lac repressor binds to the lac operator to inhibit transcription in E. coli. This inhibition can be relieved by adding lactose or isopropyl-β-D-thiogalactopyranoside (IPTG).
   3825..4413    -  rep_origin     ori: high-copy-number ColE1/pMB1/pBR322/pUC origin of replication
   4584..5444    -  CDS            AmpR: β-lactamase; bla; confers resistance to ampicillin, carbenicillin, and related antibiotics
   5445..5549    -  promoter       AmpR promoter: bla
   5644..5679    +  CDS            rop (fragment): Rop protein, which maintains plasmids at low copy number; rop
   5781..5880    +  misc_feature   bom (fragment): basis of mobility region from pBR322
   5886..6035    -  CDS            lacZα (fragment): LacZα fragment of β-galactosidase; lacZ fragment
   6035..6236    -  CDS            TcR (fragment): tetracycline efflux protein; tet; confers resistance to tetracycline
   6237..6335    +  CDS            env (fragment): murine leukemia virus gPr80 envelope polyprotein precursor; env; proteolytically cleaved into gp70SU and p15TM subunits
>Addgene plasmid #15660 | pRetrosuper Fbw7 shRNA-1 | addgene full sequence | sequence record 450119 | Addgene NGS Result
AATGAAAGACCCCACCTGTAGGTTTGGCAAGCTAGCTTAAGTAACGCCATTTTGCAAGGCATGGAAAATA
CATAACTGAGAATAGAGAAGTTCAGATCAAGGTTAGGAACAGAGAGACAGCAGAATATGGGCCAAACAGG
ATATCTGTGGTAAGCAGTTCCTGCCCCGGCTCAGGGCCAAGAACAGATGGTCCCCAGATGCGGTCCCGCC
CTCAGCAGTTTCTAGAGAACCATCAGATGTTTCCAGGGTGCCCCAAGGACCTGAAATGACCCTGTGCCTT
ATTTGAACTAACCAATCAGTTCGCTTCTCGCTTCTGTTCGCGCGCTTCTGCTCCCCGAGCTCAATAAAAG
AGCCCACAACCCCTCACTCGGCGCGCCAGTCCTCCGATAGACTGCGTCGCCCGGGTACCCGTATTCCCAA
TAAAGCCTCTTGCTGTTTGCATCCGAATCGTGGACTCGCTGATCCTTGGGAGGGTCTCCTCAGATTGATT
GACTGCCCACCTCGGGGGTCTTTCATTTGGAGGTTCCACCGAGATTTGGAGACCCCTGCCCAGGGACCAC
CGACCCCCCCGCCGGGAGGTAAGCTGGCCAGCGGTCGTTTCGTGTCTGTCTCTGTCTTTGTGCGTGTTTG
TGCCGGCATCTAATGTTTGCGCCTGCGTCTGTACTAGTTAGCTAACTAGCTCTGTATCTGGCGGACCCGT
GGTGGAACTGACGAGTTCTGAACACCCGGCCGCAACCCTGGGAGACGTCCCAGGGACTTTGGGGGCCGTT
TTTGTGGCCCGACCTGAGGAAGGGAGTCGATGTGGAATCCGACCCCGTCAGGATATGTGGTTCTGGTAGG
AGACGAGAACCTAAAACAGTTCCCGCCTCCGTCTGAATTTTTGCTTTCGGTTTGGAACCGAAGCCGCGCG
TCTTGTCTGCTGCAGCGCTGCAGCATCGTTCTGTGTTGTCTCTGTCTGACTGTGTTTCTGTATTTGTCTG
AAAATTAGGGCCAGACTGTTACCACTCCCTTAAGTTTGACCTTAGGTCACTGGAAAGATGTCGAGCGGAT
CGCTCACAACCAGTCGGTAGATGTCAAGAAGAGACGTTGGGTTACCTTCTGCTCTGCAGAATGGCCAACC
TTTAACGTCGGATGGCCGCGAGACGGCACCTTTAACCGAGACCTCATCACCCAGGTTAAGATCAAGGTCT
TTTCACCTGGCCCGCATGGACACCCAGACCAGGTCCCCTACATCGTGACCTGGGAAGCCTTGGCTTTTGA
CCCCCCTCCCTGGGTCAAGCCCTTTGTACACCCTAAGCCTCCGCCTCCTCTTCCTCCATCCGCCCCGTCT
CTCCCCCTTGAACCTCCTCGTTCGACCCCGCCTCGATCCTCCCTTTATCCAGCCCTCACTCCTTCTCTAG
GCGCCGGAATTAGATCGATCTCTCGAGGTCGACGGTATCGATAAGCTTTTCCAAAAAACAGGACAGTGTT
TACAAATCTCTTGAATTTGTAAACACTGTCCTGTGGGGATCTGTGGTCTCATACAGAACTTATAAGATTC
CCAAATCCAAAGACATTTCACGTTTATGGTGATTTCCCAGAACACATAGCGACATGCAAATATTGCAGGG
CGCCACTCCCCTGTCCCTCACAGCCATCTTCCTGCCAGGGCGCACGCGCGCTGGGTGTTCCCGCCTAGTG
ACACTGGGCCCGCGATTCCTTGGAGCGGGTTGATGACGTCAGCGTTCGAATTCTACCGGGTAGGGGAGGC
GCTTTTCCCAAGGCAGTCTGGAGCATGCGCTTTAGCAGCCCCGCTGGGCACTTGGCGCTACACAAGTGGC
CTCTGGCCTCGCACACATTCCACATCCACCGGTAGGCGCCAACCGGCTCCGTTCTTTGGTGGCCCCTTCG
CGCCACCTTCTACTCCTCCCCTAGTCAGGAAGTTCCCCCCCGCCCCGCAGCTCGCGTCGTGCAGGACGTG
ACAAATGGAAGTAGCACGTCTCACTAGTCTCGTGCAGATGGACAGCACCGCTGAGCAATGGAAGCGGGTA
GGCCTTTGGGGCAGCGGCCAATAGCAGCTTTGCTCCTTCGCTTTCTGGGCTCAGAGGCTGGGAAGGGGTG
GGTCCGGGGGCGGGCTCAGGGGCGGGCTCAGGGGCGGGGCGGGCGCCCGAAGGTCCTCCGGAGGCCCGGC
ATTCTGCACGCTTCAAAAGCGCACGTCTGCCGCGCTGTTCTCCTCTTCCTCATCTCCGGGCCTTTCGACC
TGCAGCCCAAGCTAGCTTACCATGACCGAGTACAAGCCCACGGTGCGCCTCGCCACCCGCGACGACGTCC
CCAGGGCCGTACGCACCCTCGCCGCCGCGTTCGCCGACTACCCCGCCACGCGCCACACCGTCGATCCGGA
CCGCCACATCGAGCGGGTCACCGAGCTGCAAGAACTCTTCCTCACGCGCGTCGGGCTCGACATCGGCAAG
GTGTGGGTCGCGGACGACGGCGCCGCGGTGGCGGTCTGGACCACGCCGGAGAGCGTCGAAGCGGGGGCGG
TGTTCGCCGAGATCGGCCCGCGCATGGCCGAGTTGAGCGGTTCCCGGCTGGCCGCGCAGCAACAGATGGA
AGGCCTCCTGGCGCCGCACCGGCCCAAGGAGCCCGCGTGGTTCCTGGCCACCGTCGGCGTCTCGCCCGAC
CACCAGGGCAAGGGTCTGGGCAGCGCCGTCGTGCTCCCCGGAGTGGAGGCGGCCGAGCGCGCCGGGGTGC
CCGCCTTCCTGGAGACCTCCGCGCCCCGCAACCTCCCCTTCTACGAGCGGCTCGGCTTCACCGTCACCGC
CGACGTCGAGGTGCCCGAAGGACCGCGCACCTGGTGCATGACCCGCAAGCCCGGTGCCTGACGCCCGCCC
CACGACCCGCAGCGCCCGACCGAAAGGAGCGCACGACCCCATGCATCGATAAAATAAAAGATTTTATTTA
GTCTCCAGAAAAAGGGGGGAATGAAAGACCCCACCTGTAGGTTTGGCAAGCTAGAGAACCATCAGATGTT
TCCAGGGTGCCCCAAGGACCTGAAATGACCCTGTGCCTTATTTGAACTAACCAATCAGTTCGCTTCTCGC
TTCTGTTCGCGCGCTTCTGCTCCCCGAGCTCAATAAAAGAGCCCACAACCCCTCACTCGGCGCGCCAGTC
CTCCGATAGACTGCGTCGCCCGGGTACCCGTGTATCCAATAAACCCTCTTGCAGTTGCATCCGACTTGTG
GTCTCGCTGTTCCTTGGGAGGGTCTCCTCTGAGTGATTGACTACCCGTCAGCGGGGGTCTTTCATGGGTA
ACAGTTTCTTGAAGTTGGAGAACAACATTCTGAGGGTAGGAGTCGAATATTAAGTAATCCTGACTCAATT
AGCCACTGTTTTGAATCCACATACTCCAATACTCCTGAAATAGTTCATTATGGACAGCGCAGAAAGAGCT
GGGGAGAATTGTGAAATTGTTATCCGCTCACAATTCCACACAACATACGAGCCGGAAGCATAAAGTGTAA
AGCCTGGGGTGCCTAATGAGTGAGCTAACTCACATTAATTGCGTTGCGCTCACTGCCCGCTTTCCAGTCG
GGAAACCTGTCGTGCCAGCTGCATTAATGAATCGGCCAACGCGCGGGGAGAGGCGGTTTGCGTATTGGGC
GCTCTTCCGCTTCCTCGCTCACTGACTCGCTGCGCTCGGTCGTTCGGCTGCGGCGAGCGGTATCAGCTCA
CTCAAAGGCGGTAATACGGTTATCCACAGAATCAGGGGATAACGCAGGAAAGAACATGTGAGCAAAAGGC
CAGCAAAAGGCCAGGAACCGTAAAAAGGCCGCGTTGCTGGCGTTTTTCCATAGGCTCCGCCCCCCTGACG
AGCATCACAAAAATCGACGCTCAAGTCAGAGGTGGCGAAACCCGACAGGACTATAAAGATACCAGGCGTT
TCCCCCTGGAAGCTCCCTCGTGCGCTCTCCTGTTCCGACCCTGCCGCTTACCGGATACCTGTCCGCCTTT
CTCCCTTCGGGAAGCGTGGCGCTTTCTCATAGCTCACGCTGTAGGTATCTCAGTTCGGTGTAGGTCGTTC
GCTCCAAGCTGGGCTGTGTGCACGAACCCCCCGTTCAGCCCGACCGCTGCGCCTTATCCGGTAACTATCG
TCTTGAGTCCAACCCGGTAAGACACGACTTATCGCCACTGGCAGCAGCCACTGGTAACAGGATTAGCAGA
GCGAGGTATGTAGGCGGTGCTACAGAGTTCTTGAAGTGGTGGCCTAACTACGGCTACACTAGAAGAACAG
TATTTGGTATCTGCGCTCTGCTGAAGCCAGTTACCTTCGGAAAAAGAGTTGGTAGCTCTTGATCCGGCAA
ACAAACCACCGCTGGTAGCGGTGGTTTTTTTGTTTGCAAGCAGCAGATTACGCGCAGAAAAAAAGGATCT
CAAGAAGATCCTTTGATCTTTTCTACGGGGTCTGACGCTCAGTGGAACGAAAACTCACGTTAAGGGATTT
TGGTCATGAGATTATCAAAAAGGATCTTCACCTAGATCCTTTTAAATTAAAAATGAAGTTTTAAATCAAT
CTAAAGTATATATGAGTAAACTTGGTCTGACAGTTACCAATGCTTAATCAGTGAGGCACCTATCTCAGCG
ATCTGTCTATTTCGTTCATCCATAGTTGCCTGACTCCCCGTCGTGTAGATAACTACGATACGGGAGGGCT
TACCATCTGGCCCCAGTGCTGCAATGATACCGCGAGACCCACGCTCACCGGCTCCAGATTTATCAGCAAT
AAACCAGCCAGCCGGAAGGGCCGAGCGCAGAAGTGGTCCTGCAACTTTATCCGCCTCCATCCAGTCTATT
AATTGTTGCCGGGAAGCTAGAGTAAGTAGTTCGCCAGTTAATAGTTTGCGCAACGTTGTTGCCATTGCTA
CAGGCATCGTGGTGTCACGCTCGTCGTTTGGTATGGCTTCATTCAGCTCCGGTTCCCAACGATCAAGGCG
AGTTACATGATCCCCCATGTTGTGCAAAAAAGCGGTTAGCTCCTTCGGTCCTCCGATCGTTGTCAGAAGT
AAGTTGGCCGCAGTGTTATCACTCATGGTTATGGCAGCACTGCATAATTCTCTTACTGTCATGCCATCCG
TAAGATGCTTTTCTGTGACTGGTGAGTACTCAACCAAGTCATTCTGAGAATAGTGTATGCGGCGACCGAG
TTGCTCTTGCCCGGCGTCAATACGGGATAATACCGCGCCACATAGCAGAACTTTAAAAGTGCTCATCATT
GGAAAACGTTCTTCGGGGCGAAAACTCTCAAGGATCTTACCGCTGTTGAGATCCAGTTCGATGTAACCCA
CTCGTGCACCCAACTGATCTTCAGCATCTTTTACTTTCACCAGCGTTTCTGGGTGAGCAAAAACAGGAAG
GCAAAATGCCGCAAAAAAGGGAATAAGGGCGACACGGAAATGTTGAATACTCATACTCTTCCTTTTTCAA
TATTATTGAAGCATTTATCAGGGTTATTGTCTCATGAGCGGATACATATTTGAATGTATTTAGAAAAATA
AACAAATAGGGGTTCCGCGCACATTTCCCCGAAAAGTGCCACCTGACGTCTAAGAAACCATTATTATCAT
GACATTAACCTATAAAAATAGGCGTATCACGAGGCCCTTTCGTCTCGCGCGTTTCGGTGATGACGGTGAA
AACCTCTGACACATGCAGCTCCCGGAGACGGTCACAGCTTGTCTGTAAGCGGATGCCGGGAGCAGACAAG
CCCGTCAGGGCGCGTCAGCGGGTGTTGGCGGGTGTCGGGGCTGGCTTAACTATGCGGCATCAGAGCAGAT
TGTACTGAGAGTGCACCATATGCGGTGTGAAATACCGCACAGATGCGTAAGGAGAAAATACCGCATCAGG
CGCCATTCGCCATTCAGGCTGCGCAACTGTTGGGAAGGGCGATCGGTGCGGGCCTCTTCGCTATTACGCC
AGCTGGCGAAAGGGGGATGTGCTGCAAGGCGATTAAGTTGGGTAACGCCAGGGTTTTCCCAGTCACGACG
TTGTAAAACGACGGCGCAAGGAATGGTGCATGCAAGGAGATGGCGCCCAACAGTCCCCCGGCCACGGGGC
CTGCCACCATACCCACGCCGAAACAAGCGCTCATGAGCCCGAAGTGGCGAGCCCGATCTTCCCCATCGGT
GATGTCGGCGATATAGGCGCCAGCAACCGCACCTGTGGCGCCGGTGATGCCGGCCACGATGCGTCCGGCG
TAGAGGCGATTAGTCCAATTTGTTAAAGACAGGATATCAGTGGTCCAGGCTCTAGTTTTGACTCAACAAT
ATCACCAGCTGAAGCCTATAGAGTACGAGCCATAGATAAAATAAAAGATTTTATTTAGTCTCCAGAAAAA
GGGGGG
