>Addgene plasmid #15660 | pRetrosuper Fbw7 shRNA-1 | addgene partial sequence | sequence record 22197 | H1 5'-tcgctatgtgttctgggaaa-3'
TCTGTATGAGACACAGATCCCCACAGGACAGTGTTTACAAATTCAAGAGATTTGTAAACACTGTCCTGTT
TTTTGGAAAAGCTTATCGATACCGTCGACCTCGAGAGATCGATCTAATTCCGGCGCCTAGAGAAGGAGTG
AGGGCTGGATAAAGGGAGGATCGAGGCGGGGTCGAACGAGGAGGTTCAAGGGGGAGAGACGGGGCGGATG
GAGGAAGAGGAGGCGGAGGCTTAGGGTGTACAAAGGGCTTGACCCAGGGAGGGGGGTCAAAAGCCAAGGC
TTCCCAGGTCACGATGTAGGGGACCTGGTCTGGGTGTCCATGCGGGCCAGGTGAAAAGACCTTGATCTTA
ACCTGGGTGATGAGGTCTCGGTTAAAGGTGCCGTCTCGCGGCCATCCGACGTTAAAGGTTGGCCATTCTG
CAGAGCAGAAGGTAACCCAACGTCTCTTCTTGACATCTACCGACTGGTTGTGAGCGATCCGCTCGACATC
TTTCCAGTGACCTAAGGTCAAACTTAAGGGAGTGGTAACAGTCTGGCCCTAATTTTCAGACAAATACAGA
AACACAGTCAGACAGAGACAACACAGAACGATGCTGCAGCGCTGCAGCAGACAAGACGCGCGGCTTCGGT
TCCAAACCGAAAGCAAAAATTCAGACGGAGGCGGGAACTGTTTTAGGTTCTCGTCTCCTACCAGAACCAC
ATATCCTGACGGGGTCGGATTCCACATCGACTCCCTTCCTCAGGTCGGGCCACAAAAACGGCCCCCAAAG
TCCCTGGGACGTCTCCCAGGGTTGCGGCCGGGTGTTCAGAACTCGTCAGTTCCACCACGGGTCCGCCAGA
TACAGAGCTAGTTAGCTAACTAGTACAGACGCAGGCGCAAACATTAGATGCCGGCACAAACCCGCC
